>Addgene plasmid #134321 | pB6-Cdk6-T2A-td-sfGFP-FNF-TK | addgene full sequence | sequence record 270223 | Addgene NGS Result
GTAAGCCATTTCCGCTCGCCGCAGTCGAACGACCGAGCGTAGCGAGTCAGTGAGCGAGGAAGCGGAATAT
ATCCTGTATCACATATTCTGCTGACGCACCGGTGCAGCCTTTTTTCTCCTGCCACATGAAGCACTTCACT
GACACCCTCATCAGTGCCAACATAGTAAGCCAGTATACACTCCGCTAGCAACCTGGCTTATCGAAATATT
TAAATGGAGGCCATCATCTGCTCTCCATTTCTTATGCCTGGTGGGATTCCTAGCCACCTCCAGCACCCAG
TCTCTGGACCTGTGGCATTACGTGTACTGCCACAAAGCCAATGCAGTAGGACAGAAGGGACTTTTTGCTT
GTTCCGTGGGAAAGCCTGCTTGACTTTTGGCCAAGGCCTGGCACTCCCACATAGCTAACAGAAGAGCAGC
TGGAAAGCCTTGTATGTTTGGTGCCTTTAGATTATACTGGCTTTGTTTCATTTCTCTGAACAGTGCTCTC
AACGGGAAAAGGACAATGCTGCACCCTAGTGTCACTGCTAACCCACTTCATTATTTCCACCACAGCCATT
TTACAGTCTGTGCCCTGTAGTTCTTCCCCGTGTAAACAGTGAACGGTTACAGATTCTATCCAACCGTCCA
AATAGAGAATTATGATGCAGGCCTTATCGAATGAACCTGTCATGATTTCATTATGCTCATTAAGGGCCAT
GACAGTCCTTATTGGACAGGAAGCTGATTTTTTTTTTCCTAAGGAAAGTCATAGTCTCAGACTCTTAACA
AGGTAAGCTGTAGACACATTTCTACTTTCAGAGAGCATTGAGTGCTTCAGAAGGAAAGCAGTTAGGCCAT
GACATTTAGAGCGTTTTCTAAGACCAGTATCATAGTTAAGTGGAGGTATAAAAAAAAAGATGCTGAACAT
GGAGTGAGGAGAACCGAGGCTGTCCGCACAGTGTGTGACCTGGGCAGGCATTCTCCTTCCTCATTTTGTC
TTCCATCCCTACAGTGAGGTGGCACACCTGACCTATGTGTCTCTCACAGCTTTTTACAGGAGATGGAGAA
GACAACAGGCTCTAAGTTTTATTCGTATGTATTTGTGTATGTGTGTATGTGTGTGATATGTATCCATGCA
TTAGGTGTGGTTAATATGTATTTACATATCAGACTGGCAGACAGACTGTTTCCCTGAAAGCGTCTGGCTT
CTGACTGCTGTATTCATAAGGTTTCAAATCAGCAAGTATGTTCAAAGCTACTAATAACACTCAGGAGGCT
GAGACAGGAGGATTTTCAGTTGGAGACCAGCCTGGGATACCTAGTGAAACACTATCTCAAAAGAAAAGAT
GCTGTCTGTCAATAAAGTGATTTAAAGTCTAAGCATGATTACAATCCGTTCCTAAGGGGCTGATAATGAG
GATGTACTAAAGTCCTTGTACAAAAGGGCACACATTTCAAACTGTTTGTCAGCCATATCCCATACTACCC
AAACCCATCCCCATGTTACTTTTCGTGATTATGACAACATTTTTACCCCTTCATTACCCACTATAGACCT
GGCTATTGAGCACACTTATATGATGCCCAAGTCATGATTTTGCTCAATGATTCCAGGAAGTCTATCCATG
AGTCTTTGTATGCCTGAGTAATGTAACTCTCTGCAGATGCCCAGTGGGGACAGAGTTAGTGTCTTGCCTC
GGCACCCAGGGGCATGTGCGTGGGTGATGGCGAAGCTGCTCTTTCCAGGGAGGTCTGTGACCTGGGCTCT
GTAAAGGGAAGGGAACAGTGATAAAGCCCTGTGACATTTACCTGTCACATTATATTATCCTGTGACATTT
ACCACCTCCTTTCCTAAAAGATGCTTGTGACCACGCTTTCTAGGCCTGCGCGTCAGGAAGTCAGAACAGA
ACCTTAATTCAGGCCAGCGCCATTTCTAGTTAGGGTTAAAATAGTTTGGATCATTATCTAGGTCACCATA
TATCCTGTCCGCTCAACTGTGATTTTGTCTTCTTTTAGTTCAGAGTTACTGAGTCTGTACCGTCCAAATA
CACTTAGCACCTATACATAAACTATAAATAATACTACACCTGGATAAATCATATAGGGCCACCTGCTTAC
CATTAATAAGTAACAAATGGTACTGTAATGTGCAGTTTCAGTAAATTACCGCCAACCCTCATTGTAACCA
TAAATTATTGTTGTCACGTACATAAAGACACCAGGGCTCATAGTTGTCATGTAATTTGTCCTTACCTGTC
AATTAAGGGCAGGTGCTGAATTTGAAGCCACGTCCGCCTATTTCCAAAGCTCTTTTATGACTCGCTGTTT
CCTCCACATTTCTGATCCCAGAATGGTAGTCAGGGGGGAATCTAAATGATACCCTTTCTAATTTTCTGTT
TCTCACTCTGGAATACCATTACACAGCGCTTCCATAAGACAGGCCCATCGTAGTTTTTAACCTTATCTTT
GAGTCTAATTTATGTAATGGTTTAGAATATTGCTCTTTAATTTACGAACCTCAGCCAAAGTGATGCGTGT
CACAAGCCGTGCCGGACGAGCTGCCTGAAAACACATTTTCACAGAACTGTTGTATCACACCACAAAGCGA
AGCTTCGGGTGTAGGTGAAGACTTGGTATATCTGATGAGTGTCCTTCAGAATGGCAGACCCTGCCTTGTC
ACTACACCAAGACTTACACCAGGGGGGCGCCCTGCCCTGTCACTAAGCCGGGACTTCTCCCTGGCTGCAC
CAGTGCCATTCACATACACACCTTCCATCGGGGGTCTGCTGCCAGGGACAGACACTTCCTCTTGTCAGTG
AAGTTTGCAGTAGGGTAAATGAGAAGTCCTTTCTGCCATGAGGTGGGGTTCTCCCTGTGCCGCTCTAAGA
TTTGGTAAGGAAGGTCATGTTTAAACCGCAGGCATTTACATTCCCGTCTGGTTCTTCCGTAGCATCATTG
GACTCCCAGGAGAGGAAGACTGGCCTAGGGACGTGGCCCTTCCCCGGCAGGCTTTTCATTCCAAATCTGC
TCAACCCATCGAGAAGTTTGTGACAGATATTGACGAACTAGGCAAAGACCTACTTCTGGTAAGTTCCTGG
GATGCCGTCACCTTGTGCCCCAACCATGTGGCAACGACGTGGCGTGGGAGGCTGTATTTGTTTTTGTGGA
TTCCGTTTCCAGCTGGTGAGTTTTGATTCTGCAATGTCTTCCTAACCCAGCTCTCAACACTTGAATGTGA
ATTTGGACGAAGCTTTATGAGACGCTAGGTTCCTTGGGCAAAGGCTTCTTGACAAGAAATTGCTTTTCTT
CGCTTGAAGTTTCATGCCACTTGAAGCAACGTGCTAGTCGCATCTTTGCAAAATATTTCCCCCCAAAGGA
ACCAAGTAACCATACTTGTAGTTATTGATTTACTGAATAAGTACCTTGTGTGCTATTCACATATAAGATA
TCCCATTAAAAACAAGATCCTAGGGCTGGAGAGGTGTCTCCGTTCTCAAGAATATGTATCATTTTTGCAG
AGGGCCCAAGTTCAGTTCTCAGCACCTGTACCCAGCAGCTTACAGCAGCCTGGAACTCTAGCTCCAGAGA
CACTCTTGGCCCCACAGGCGCTTGGGTTCAAACGCACATTCCCACACACAGAGACGCGAATACTTATTCT
TAAAATGAAGTTTTTTTTTTTTTAATAAGCACTTTTGTATTTTGAAACTCAAACTCCTCGTTGTTGGTGT
TGTGTATAATGTCCTTCCTGCAGACACAGAAGGCCCTCTTCCTTCTGTTCTCAGAGTCAGAGCCCTATGA
AGAATAAGTCTGTTATTGATCCTGAATTAGGAGCCCGTACTCTTGATTCAGACCGTGGGTCTATCAAACC
TGCATGTGTCTGTGTGTCTCACCCTGCCTGGTGGCATGTTTTTCTCATGGAGGCAAGTAGAACCATGACC
AAAGGCCTAGGTCAGTTATGTGGTCAGGGCAGCTTGAAGAAAGGTGAGAATGTTCAACCCTTGAGTAAGT
TGTGATACTAGAAGGTAATTTTAAGTCAGGTGTCTGGTAATCACATTAATTGTTTTTACGGAAGCAGCAC
TTCTTGTGTCGGGGTGTTTTACTTTAGTTCATGTCGTGCTGGTGACTTTTCTCCCCAAATAGAACTGTGG
AAAAATTTTAGCCACCTTTTCCAAGACTTCCCCCAAGGTCCAGGGTTGGCCGTGCTATGTTTCACACCAG
ATGTTCTCTGTATTGCAGAAATGCCTGACGTTTAATCCAGCTAAAAGGATATCCGCCTACGGCGCCCTGA
ATCACCCGTACTTCCAAGATCTGGAGAGATACAAGGACAACCTGAACTCTCACCTGCCATCCAACCAGAG
CACCTCGGAGCTGAACACAGCCGGTTTAAACTCTGGTTCCGAGGGCAGAGGAAGTCTGTTAACATGCGGT
GACGTCGAGGAGAATCCTGGCCCATCTGGCTCCATGAGCAAAGGAGAAGAACTTTTCACTGGAGTTGTCC
CAATTCTTGTTGAATTAGATGGTGATGTTAATGGGCACAAATTTTCTGTCCGTGGAGAGGGTGAAGGTGA
TGCTACAAACGGAAAACTCACCCTTAAATTTATTTGCACTACTGGAAAACTACCTGTTCCGTGGCCAACA
CTTGTCACTACTCTGACCTATGGTGTTCAATGCTTTTCCCGTTATCCGGATCACATGAAACGGCATGACT
TTTTCAAGAGTGCCATGCCCGAAGGTTATGTACAGGAACGCACTATATCTTTCAAAGATGACGGGACCTA
CAAGACGCGTGCTGAAGTCAAGTTTGAAGGTGATACCCTTGTTAATCGTATCGAGTTAAAGGGTATTGAT
TTTAAAGAAGATGGAAACATTCTTGGACACAAACTCGAGTACAACTTTAACTCACACAATGTATACATCA
CGGCAGACAAACAAAAGAATGGAATCAAAGCTAACTTCAAAATTCGCCACAACGTTGAAGATGGTTCCGT
TCAACTAGCAGACCATTATCAACAAAATACTCCAATTGGCGATGGCCCTGTCCTTTTACCAGACAACCAT
TACCTGTCGACACAATCTGTCCTTTCGAAAGATCCCAACGAAAAGCGTGACCACATGGTCCTTCTTGAGT
TTGTAACTGCTGCTGGGATTACACATGGCATGGATGAGCTCTACAAAGGTTCTGCTGGATCTGCAGCAGG
ATCTGGTATGAGCAAAGGAGAAGAACTTTTCACTGGAGTTGTCCCAATTCTTGTTGAATTAGATGGTGAT
GTTAATGGGCACAAATTTTCTGTCCGTGGAGAGGGTGAAGGTGATGCTACAAACGGAAAACTCACCCTTA
AATTTATTTGCACTACTGGAAAACTACCTGTTCCGTGGCCAACACTTGTCACTACTCTGACCTATGGTGT
TCAATGCTTTTCCCGTTATCCGGATCACATGAAACGGCATGACTTTTTCAAGAGTGCCATGCCCGAAGGT
TATGTACAGGAACGCACTATATCTTTCAAAGATGACGGGACCTACAAGACGCGTGCTGAAGTCAAGTTTG
AAGGTGATACCCTTGTTAATCGTATCGAGTTAAAGGGTATTGATTTTAAAGAAGATGGAAACATTCTTGG
ACACAAACTCGAGTACAACTTTAACTCACACAATGTATACATCACGGCAGACAAACAAAAGAATGGAATC
AAAGCTAACTTCAAAATTCGCCACAACGTTGAAGATGGTTCCGTTCAACTAGCAGACCATTATCAACAAA
ATACTCCAATTGGCGATGGCCCTGTCCTTTTACCAGACAACCATTACCTGTCGACACAATCTGTCCTTTC
GAAAGATCCCAACGAAAAGCGTGACCACATGGTCCTTCTTGAGTTTGTAACTGCTGCTGGGATTACACAT
GGCATGGATGAGCTCTACAAATGAGGCGCGCCGGATCCATTATGTACCTGACTGATGAAGTTCCTATACT
TTCTAGAGAATAGGAACTTCGAAGGGTTCCGCAAGCTCTAGTCGAGCCCCAGCTGGTTCTTTCCGCCTCA
GAAGCCATAGAGCCCACCGCATCCCCAGCATGCCTGCTATTGTCTTCCCAATCCTCCCCCTTGCTGTCCT
GCCCCACCCCACCCCCCAGAATAGAATGACACCTACTCAGACAATGCGATGCAATTTCCTCATTTTATTA
GGAAAGGACAGTGGGAGTGGCACCTTCCAGGGTCAAGGAAGGCACGGGGGAGGGGCAAACAACAGATGGC
TGGCAACTAGAAGGCACAGTCGAGGCTGATCAGCGAGCTCTAGAGAATTGATCCCCTCAGAAGAACTCGT
CAAGAAGGCGATAGAAGGCGATGCGCTGCGAATCGGGAGCGGCGATACCGTAAAGCACGAGGAAGCGGTC
AGCCCATTCGCCGCCAAGCTCTTCAGCAATATCACGGGTAGCCAACGCTATGTCCTGATAGCGGTCCGCC
ACACCCAGCCGGCCACAGTCGATGAATCCAGAAAAGCGGCCATTTTCCACCATGATATTCGGCAAGCAGG
CATCGCCATGGGTCACGACGAGATCATCGCCGTCGGGCATGCGCGCCTTGAGCCTGGCGAACAGTTCGGC
TGGCGCGAGCCCCTGATGCTCTTCGTCCAGATCATCCTGATCGACAAGACCGGCTTCCATCCGAGTACGT
GCTCGCTCGATGCGATGTTTCGCTTGGTGGTCGAATGGGCAGGTAGCCGGATCAAGCGTATGCAGCCGCC
GCATTGCATCAGCCATGATGGATACTTTCTCGGCAGGAGCAAGGTGAGATGACAGGAGATCCTGCCCCGG
CACTTCGCCCAATAGCAGCCAGTCCCTTCCCGCTTCAGTGACAACGTCGAGCACAGCTGCGCAAGGAACG
CCCGTCGTGGCCAGCCACGATAGCCGCGCTGCCTCGTCCTGCAGTTCATTCAGGGCACCGGACAGGTCGG
TCTTGACAAAAAGAACCGGGCGCCCCTGCGCTGACAGCCGGAACACGGCGGCATCAGAGCAGCCGATTGT
CTGTTGTGCCCAGTCATAGCCGAATAGCCTCTCCACCCAAGCGGCCGGAGAACCTGCGTGCAATCCATCT
TGTTCAATGGCCGATCCCATGGTTTAGTTCCTCACCTTGTCGTATTATACTATGCCGATATACTATGCCG
ATGATTAATTGTCAACAGGCTGCAGGTCGAAAGGCCCGGAGATGAGGAAGAGGAGAACAGCGCGGCAGAC
GTGCGCTTTTGAAGCGTGCAGAATGCCGGGCCTCCGGAGGACCTTCGGGCGCCCGCCCCGCCCCTGAGCC
CGCCCCTGAGCCCGCCCCCGGACCCACCCCTTCCCAGCCTCTGAGCCCAGAAAGCGAAGGAGCAAAGCTG
CTATTGGCCGCTGCCCCAAAGGCCTACCCGCTTCCATTGCTCAGCGGTGCTGTCCATCTGCACGAGACTA
GTGAGACGTGCTACTTCCATTTGTCACGTCCTGCACGACGCGAGCTGCGGGGCGGGGGGGAACTTCCTGA
CTAGGGGAGGAGTAGAAGGTGGCGCGAAGGGGCCACCAAAGAACGGAGCCGGTTGGCGCCTACCGGTGGA
TGTGGAATGTGTGCGAGGCCAGAGGCCACTTGTGTAGCGCCAAGTGCCCAGCGGGGCTGCTAAAGCGCAT
GCTCCAGACTGCCTTGGGAAAAGCGCCTCCCCTACCCGGTAGAATTTCGACGACCTGCAGCCAAGCTAGC
TTGGCTGGACGTAAACTCCTCTTCAGACCTGAAGTTCCTATACTTTCTAGAGAATAGGAACTTCGGAATT
CGATATCAAGCTTATCGATACCTTAATTAAGGTTCCACGGGGATGCCCATGAGCTCGTCATCTGAACACA
TTGGCGGCTGCGAGTCCCCTAAGCAAGCCTCTCAGAGCAGTTGAAGATTGCTGGCTGCCAACCTTCTGGC
TGCCAGCTTCTGGGTGGGCTCTGCCTTACCAAGGAAACCACCTAGTTTACTGTTCAGAGATCAATGCAAG
GGTGATTGCAGCTTTATGTTCGTTTGTACACTTGTTTGTTTTGTCTGTTTGTTTCAAGAACCTGGAAAAC
TTCCAGAAGAAGAGAAGCTGCTGACCAATTGTGCTGCCATTTCGTTTTCTAACCTTGAATGCTGCCAGTG
TAGGGTGGGAATCCAGGCCCAGCTGAGTTATGATGTAATCCGCCTGCAGCTGCTGGGCCTGCTTTGGTAC
TTGTGAGTGTGTGTGCATGCGTATGTGTGTGTAAGAGAGAAGAGGAGGGGAGAGAAAGACCCCTGATCTC
GTCAAGTGTTACTTTTTTTTTGTAGAAAACAAGAATAATTGAGTTTTAAAGAGTAGAGGTGACTGATAGT
AAGAAGGGCTTGTTCAGTGAAAGGTGATTCACAATGGAGTCTTGTTAGGAAGGTTGGACCTAAGTCCTCA
GAGTTGCCTTCCTGTCCAAAAGCTTTTGCTAGCAGTAAACAATAAAGGTTTAGATGCCACAAAAAATGGG
GGGAACCACAATATTTTTTAAGAGACTTTTTAAGGCATACATCTTCTATTTACTCTTTGGAAAGCTGAAC
TTAATGTGTCCCAGGCCCTATATATAGTACAGTATGTACTTAATTGTTTCTTTGGGGAAAGATGCTATAA
GTATCTTATTACTTGCAATACATTTAAGGAGTGAGTGTACCTCAGATAGGTTTTAAAGATAGAGAGCACC
TGTTTTCTGGTGTGAGATGTTATCATTTTCTTCACGTCTCTTGATACCTTGATACCTTGTCACCTTAGGG
AATCACTTCCTGCTCTGACTAGAGGCGGGAATACCATCTAGCTGTCTCCACCACCCACCATGGCGCATCT
GCCTTGTGCTGCCTTGTGTAGTGCGAAGCTCTCAACCACCAGCACTTCTAATTCATTTTCCTGCCACTGC
CTGGCTAACGACAGATGGCCCAGCTGCCCCAATCCCACACCCGCTTGCACGCTTACCGTCTTTCACCGAA
TGCTTTGGGCGTAGGCTCCCATTCCGAAACCCTAACAGTATCCCCTTGTGCCTTTGTAATACAGTCTTCC
CCCTGCCGCAGCTGAGGTCACCTAGGCAGTGAAGAGTGCTTGTTCTGTGTGTGTATAGACTACTACCGAC
TGTCACTTGGTGTTTCCTATCTTTAAGTGTATGTTGTCAGTGTAATGTCTGAGGAAATGTCTTTTCCTCT
CTTCTAGAGATAACTACTTACTCTCTAAAGTGATCTCTCTGTCTGTCCGCAGGATGTGTTTCTGGGTTTT
TGTTCTTTTTTTTTTTTTTTTTTTTTTTTTGTCTGAGGCCTCATGTCAGCCCTGCTTTCTGCAGAGCCAG
CCTACCCTGGGCATTATAAACAACTGTACCTTACTGTTTTCTTTCAGTCCTTTACATTCTGTGCCACCTT
TGCCTTATTATATCCGTGGCTTAGTGCTAAGCTGGCACTACTCCATAGAAGGTGTAGAAGGCAGCTTTCG
GGAAGCGTAGCTGAGTTTTGTTTGAATCGTGTTTGAGCACATTTAAGTAAACGCTAGATGATGCTTCACT
GTAGAGCTTTGAAAGACTGCCTGATGTTTCACACGGCAGTGTAGGCTCCAGATGGTGTTTGTATGTTATG
GACCTTACTGTGTTTCTCGTAGCTGAACAATGCATGTGGTTATTTGTTTGTTTGTTTTTTGGTTTCTCTG
TGTAGCCCTGGCTGTCCTGGAACTCACTCTGTAGACCAGGCTGGCCTCGAATTCAGAAATGCGCCTGCCT
CTGCCTCCCAAGTGCTGGGATCAAAGGCGTGCGCCACCACGCCCGGCTTTGCATATGGTTATCTGTATGG
AGAAGAATTAGATGTCTTTCCTGAGAGCTTTGGAGGTTGGGAATCATCTTCTTCTGTTTATTTTTATTTT
TAACATTACATTACATTCTTCTGATTCAGTATCGCAAGAAAGGATTTTTTCTTTTTTCAAAAACAAAACT
TTAAGAAGCCAGAGGCTAGGCTGAGAATGTTCTGCGCTCGTCCTCACAGCTCTGCTGCCGACACTGCCAA
CGCTCGAGACAGTCAGCCTGGAACCTCTGGGACAAGGTCTACTCGAGGTCTCACTTGGACAGCGAGTTCT
GCCTTGTCATTGAACAAGGTCCAAAATACAGACATTTTTGCTAGGGCCTAGAAATCGACCATAAAACTCA
CTGCATTGAGGCCTAATCCATTCTATATTAACATCCATGTGATAAAGTGAAAATAATTTTGAGGGTTTTG
CTTTCGCCAAAAAAAAAAAAGAAAGAAAGAAAAAAAAAGAAAGGAAGAAAAAGAAAAAAGAAAGGATTGT
TTTCCTTAGCTTTGCTCAAGAAAAATACAGCTATCCTAAACTGGAATCTTCCCGTATTCTTTAGAGTCTT
AAGTATAGAGTTTAACTTCACTTTTGTCAGCTGTCTTGAGCTTATTTCTAAGTAGTTTTGTTTTGGCTTT
TGGTGAGTGAGGTAGTGGGAGGTTAATTTTGGGGTCTTTTTTTTTTTTGGCTTTGTTTGTGTGTGTGTGT
GTGTGTGTGTGTTTATGTGTTTGGCTTTTGGGTTTGGTTGGTTAGTTGTTTAGTTTGTTTTTTTGTTGTT
GTTTAATTTGCTTTTTCTAGGCAGGGTTTCTCTATGTGGCCCTGGCTGTCCTAGAACTTGCTCTGTAGAC
CAGGCTAGCCTCAAACTCAGAGATCCACTTGCCTCTGTCTCGAGTGTGCTTGAACTAAAGGCATGAGCTA
CCCTCCTCAGCCCACTCCAAACTTTGAGTAATATTTTTAAATCATAGACATGTTGGTATTAGAAACATGG
CGTATTGTGGTGGATGGTAGAGAAAGGGCGCCGCAACCTCTCAGGACATCATATGTCTGGCCAGCTCTTC
ATTCATATAGGTGCTCTCTGGATATGTCTTTACATCAGACTCACACCTCTGAAACCCGGTTTTCACACAA
GGAGACTTGCCATTGGGGTCTTTAGTAGCCCAGGGAAACATAGAGTAAACTGAAGAGCTTACTGTGTGCC
GCTTATCCTTAGATGGCCTCATCCAGTCACAGGTCTTTGTCAGAATCTAACCATTGATTCACTGAGGAGA
CCCTACTGCCCTGAGGTTCCACTGAAGCAGCTTTTAGTGAGACTAGGGCAAGAATATACCGAATAGCTTC
TGTTCAAGGTTTGGTTCCAGAGACTCTACCATTTACAGGACTGGCTGGAGTTACAACAACCTCTTAAAGA
GGGTAGGGCGGGTTCTCCAGTTAGACCCCCTAACCTCACAGGTGAGTAGTCCTAACCTGACAGCCTTAGA
AACACAGTTGCCGAGTACCTGAGAGCACCCAGTGGCCCGCCGCCTCCTATTCAGCCCCTCTTTAAAGACG
ACAGACGGTTAAGCCATGGAGAAGCTGTTCAGGTAGCACGGGGCCATTTCTGCCCCCAGCTTGTCATGTT
TTTTCTCTCAGGACCCACTCTCTGACCAGTAGACTTGAATTTAGCCCCAAGTGATTTACTAAACTCAGCT
CAGAAGCTCACTTAAAAATAGGACCTCCACATGGTCGTGCTAAGTAAAAATGAAGACCCCAAGTTGCACA
GGGTGCTGCTATCTCAAAGACAATACTTTCCTTTGAATAGAAAGCTGTGCCGTCCACCCTGCAATGGGTG
CTAGCCAACTTGCTTGAGAAAGTCAGGAGCAAGCATTTTGAGTTTTAAAGAATGTCCTGAACTTGTCTTT
TAAGTAAACATAGCTGCTTTATTAAAAGCTGTGACTACTAAAGCCAGTCACAGCCATCGTCACTGTGGGA
GTTAAATCATGTCAACTTTCAAACATCACAGTTGTTTCAATCTTCTGTCCAAAGAACTCCTCTTCTGGAG
AAAACCTGATTTTGGTTTTGGCTTTTTGTCTTGTCTTGTTTTGTTTTTCCTGAGATGGGGTCTCTCTGTG
AAGCCCTGGCTATCCTGGAACTCAGTGTGTAGACCAGGCTGGCCTTGAACTCATGTAGATCTGCCTGCTA
AAACTAAAGACATGCACCACCATGACAGCTGACTATTTTTTATGATGAGCACAGAAGTGGCTCACATTTT
CTTAAAGCACACTTTTGTCACATAGTAGAGTCTAGGAAAGAATAACATTGAAAATCCCCATCCCAGTGTG
ACACTTGTGTAAGCACATATGGATAGCCATTGGAAGAATACATGCTTGCTTGTAACATGAAATTAAAGAC
ATTGTATAATTTCTTAATCTTTAAAAATTACCAAAAAAGTGGCAACAGTATGTTTAAGGTTATTTTAATT
TTTACATAAATTGTTAACCATATTTGTTTGCCTTTAAGTATATTCTAAGAATTATAATTAAGTATAATTA
TAAGTCATCCCGCACATTCAGCACTTATGGACTAGGTATGTCAAAATACACAAATTCTGTATTTCTTGTT
TCATAGGAAGAAAGCAGCCATCTGAAGCTCTACTCATATATATGCCTAAGAATATCTATACAAAATTAAA
GTTTAAAAGGCCTTTGCCTCTCGTGCAGCTGAGAATAGACAACTTATAAGCCTTATCCAAAAACCATGAT
AAAGGGATCATGTGCATCCTTACAAAAACCCCTTATCCTGTGCATACTTACATCCAAGTACATCCTAAGG
AAGGTGTCCGTGCATTCATCTGCCACAGTGGGGAAGCTGCCTGGTGCAAGGTGTGAGTCCTGGAATGATT
AGTGATAGTGGTCTCAAATGAGGACACCTTCGTCTCCCACCAGTTTCCTTCCTATGGACAGGCTCAGTCC
AGTTATACAGGCCAGGAGGGGCTGGTGCCCACAGCCTCCCGCCTCTGCAAGGTAGGATTGCATATCTCAA
ACATCTCTAACTCAGTTTCGGCTTTGTTGGTCTTGTTTAAGGAAATAAGCCAGTAAGCCAAAACTATTTT
TGTTGTTGTTCTCTTGTCTTCTGAAAGAGAGGGGATATCAATTTTAAATGTTTCTCTCAATTTGATCTTT
CAAATTTTTCTAATAAAGTGCCAAATTGCTGCTCGTCTTGTCATTGGCGAATTCGAACACGCAGATGCAG
TCGGGGCGGCGCGGTCCGAGGTCCACTTCGCATATTAAGGTGACGCGTGTGGCCTCGAACACCGAGCGAC
CCTGCAGCGACCCGCTTAACAGCGTCAACAGCGTGCCGCAGATCTTGGTGGCGTGAAACTCCCGCACCTC
TTCGGCCAGCGCCTTGTAGAAGCGCGTATGGCTTCGTACCCCGGCCATCAACACGCGTCTGCGTTCGACC
AGGCTGCGCGTTCTCGCGGCCATAGCAACCGACGTACGGCGTTGCGCCCTCGCCGGCAGCAAGAAGCCAC
GGAAGTCCGCCCGGAGCAGAAAATGCCCACGCTACTGCGGGTTTATATAGACGGTCCCCACGGGATGGGG
AAAACCACCACCACGCAACTGCTGGTGGCCCTGGGTTCGCGCGACGATATCGTCTACGTACCCGAGCCGA
TGACTTACTGGCGGGTGCTGGGGGCTTCCGAGACAATCGCGAACATCTACACCACACAACACCGCCTCGA
CCAGGGTGAGATATCGGCCGGGGACGCGGCGGTGGTAATGACAAGCGCCCAGATAACAATGGGCATGCCT
TATGCCGTGACCGACGCCGTTCTGGCTCCTCATATCGGGGGGGAGGCTGGGAGCTCACATGCCCCGCCCC
CGGCCCTCACCCTCATCTTCGACCGCCATCCCATCGCCGCCCTCCTGTGCTACCCGGCCGCGCGGTACCT
TATGGGCAGCATGACCCCCCAGGCCGTGCTGGCGTTCGTGGCCCTCATCCCGCCGACCTTGCCCGGCACC
AACATCGTGCTTGGGGCCCTTCCGGAGGACAGACACATCGACCGCCTGGCCAAACGCCAGCGCCCCGGCG
AGCGGCTGGACCTGGCTATGCTGGCTGCGATTCGCCGCGTTTACGGGCTACTTGCCAATACGGTGCGGTA
TCTGCAGTGCGGCGGGTCGTGGCGGGAGGACTGGGGACAGCTTTCGGGGACGGCCGTGCCGCCCCAGGGT
GCCGAGCCCCAGAGCAACGCGGGCCCACGACCCCATATCGGGGACACGTTATTTACCCTGTTTCGGGCCC
CCGAGTTGCTGGCCCCCAACGGCGACCTGTATAACGTGTTTGCCTGGGCCTTGGACGTCTTGGCCAAACG
CCTCCGTTCCATGCACGTCTTTATCCTGGATTACGACCAATCGCCCGCCGGCTGCCGGGACGCCCTGCTG
CAACTTACCTCCGGGATGGTCCAGACCCACGTCACCACCCCCGGCTCCATACCGACGATATGCGACCTGG
CGCGCACGTTTGCCCGGGAGATGGGGGAGGCTAACTGAAACACGGAAGGAGACAATACCGGAAGGAACCC
GCGCTATGACGGCAATAAAAAGACAGAATAAAACGCACGGGTGTTGGGTCGTTTGTTCATAAACGCGGGG
TTCGGTCCCAGGGCTGGCACTCTGTCGATACCCCACCGAGACCCCATTGGGGCCAATACGCCCGCGTTTC
TTCCTTTTCCCCACCCCACCCCCCAAGTTCGGGTGAAGGCCCAGGGCTCGCAGCCAACGTCGGGGCGGCA
GGCCCTGCCATAGCCACTGGCCCCGTGGGTTAGGGACGGGGTCCCCCATGGGGAATGGTTTATGGTTCGT
GGGGGTTATTATTTTGGGCGTTGCGTGGGGTCAGGTCCACGACCCAAGCTTGGCTGCAGGTCGAGCTCGC
GAAAGCTTGGCACTGGCCGTCGTTTTACAACGTCGTGACTGGGAAAACCCTGGCGTTACCCAACTTAATC
GCCTTGCAGCACATCCCCCTTTCGCCAGCTGGCGTAATAGCGAAGAGGCCCGCACCGATCGCCCTTCCCA
ACAGTTGCGCAGCCTGAATGGCGAATGGCGCCTGATGCGGTATTTTCTCCTTACGCATCTGTGCGGTATT
TCACACCGCATATGGTGCACTCTCAGTACAATCTGCTCTGATGCCGCATAGTTAAGCCAGCCCCGACACC
CGCCAACACCCGCTGACGCGCCCTGACGGGCTTGTCTGCTCCCGGCATCCGCTTACAGACAAGCTGTGAC
CGTCTCCGGGAGCTGCATGTGTCAGAGGTTTTCACCGTCATCACCGAAACGCGCGAGACGAAAGGGCCTC
GTGATACGCCTATTTTTATAGGTTAATGTCATGATAATAATGGTTTCTTAGACGTCAGGTGGCACTTTTC
GGGGAAATGTGCGCGGAACCCCTATTTGTTTATTTTTCTAAATACATTCAAATATGTATCCGCTCATGAG
ACAATAACCCTGATAAATGCTTCAATAATATTGAAAAAGGAAGAGTATGAGTATTCAACATTTCCGTGTC
GCCCTTATTCCCTTTTTTGCGGCATTTTGCCTTCCTGTTTTTGCTCACCCAGAAACGCTGGTGAAAGTAA
AAGATGCTGAAGATCAGTTGGGTGCACGAGTGGGTTACATCGAACTGGATCTCAACAGCGGTAAGATCCT
TGAGAGTTTTCGCCCCGAAGAACGTTTTCCAATGATGAGCACTTTTAAAGTTCTGCTATGTGGCGCGGTA
TTATCCCGTGTTGACGCCGGGCAAGAGCAACTCGGTCGCCGCATACACTATTCTCAGAATGACTTGGTTG
AGTACTCACCAGTCACAGAAAAGCATCTTACGGATGGCATGACAGTAAGAGAATTATGCAGTGCTGCCAT
AACCATGAGTGATAACACTGCGGCCAACTTACTTCTGACAACGATCGGAGGACCGAAGGAGCTAACCGCT
TTTTTGCACAACATGGGGGATCATGTAACTCGCCTTGATCGTTGGGAACCGGAGCTGAATGAAGCCATAC
CAAACGACGAGCGTGACACCACGATGCCTGCAGCAATGGCAACAACGTTGCGCAAACTATTAACTGGCGA
ACTACTTACTCTAGCTTCCCGGCAACAATTAATAGACTGGATGGAGGCGGATAAAGTTGCAGGACCACTT
CTGCGCTCGGCCCTTCCGGCTGGCTGGTTTATTGCTGATAAATCTGGAGCCGGTGAGCGTGGGTCTCGCG
GTATCATTGCAGCACTGGGGCCAGATGGTAAGCCCTCCCGTATCGTAGTTATCTACACGACGGGGAGTCA
GGCAACTATGGATGAACGAAATAGACAGATCGCTGAGATAGGTGCCTCACTGATTAAGCATTGGTAACTG
TCAGACCAAGTTTACTCATATATACTTTAGATTGATTTAAAACTTCATTTTTAATTTAAAAGGATCTAGG
TGAAGATCCTTTTTGATAATCTCATGACCAAAATCCCTTAACGTGAGTTTTCGTTCCACTGAGCGTCAGA
CCCCTTAATAAGATGATCTTCTTGAGATCGTTTTGGTCTGCGCGTAATCTCTTGCTCTGAAAACGAAAAA
ACCGCCTTGCAGGGCGGTTTTTCGAAGGTTCTCTGAGCTACCAACTCTTTGAACCGAGGTAACTGGCTTG
GAGGAGCGCAGTCACCAAAACTTGTCCTTTCAGTTTAGCCTTAACCGGCGCATGACTTCAAGACTAACTC
CTCTAAATCAATTACCAGTGGCTGCTGCCAGTGGTGCTTTTGCATGTCTTTCCGGGTTGGACTCAAGACG
ATAGTTACCGGATAAGGCGCAGCGGTCGGACTGAACGGGGGGTTCGTGCATACAGTCCAGCTTGGAGCGA
ACTGCCTACCCGGAACTGAGTGTCAGGCGTGGAATGAGACAAACGCGGCCATAACAGCGGAATGACACCG
GTAAACCGAAAGGCAGGAACAGGAGAGCGCACGAGGGAGCCGCCAGGGGGAAACGCCTGGTATCTTTATA
GTCCTGTCGGGTTTCGCCACCACTGATTTGAGCGTCAGATTTCGTGATGCTTGTCAGGGGGGCGGAGCCT
ATGGAAAAACGGCTTTGCCGCGGCCCTCTCACTTCCCTGTTAAGTATCTTCCTGGCATCTTCCAGGAAAT
CTCCGCCCCGTTC
Features (pLannotate 1.2.2; 26 found; start..end, strand, type, name):
     12..67      +  rep_origin     RSF ori (fragment): Plasmids containing the RSF 1030 origin of replication can be propagated in E. coli cells that contain additional plasmids with compatible origins.
    166..187     -  misc_feature   bom (fragment): basis of mobility region from pBR322
   1278..1295    -  polyA_signal   hGH poly(A) signal (fragment): human growth hormone polyadenylation signal
   2934..3068    +  CDS            Cdk6 (fragment): CDK6_MOUSE - Also known as Cdkn6, Crk2. Experimental evidence at protein level: Swiss-Prot protein existence level 1. Serine/threonine-protein kinase involved in the control of the cell cycle and differentiation; promotes G1/S transition. Phosphorylates pRB/RB1 and NPM1. Interacts with D-type G1 cyclins during interphase at G1 to form a pRB/RB1 kinase and controls the entrance into the cell cycle. Involved in initiation and maintenance of cell cycle exit during cell differentiation; prevents cell proliferation and regulates negatively cell differentiation, but is required for the proliferation
   4213..4362    +  CDS            Cdk6 (fragment): CDK6_MOUSE - Also known as Cdkn6, Crk2. Experimental evidence at protein level: Swiss-Prot protein existence level 1. Serine/threonine-protein kinase involved in the control of the cell cycle and differentiation; promotes G1/S transition. Phosphorylates pRB/RB1 and NPM1. Interacts with D-type G1 cyclins during interphase at G1 to form a pRB/RB1 kinase and controls the entrance into the cell cycle. Involved in initiation and maintenance of cell cycle exit during cell differentiation; prevents cell proliferation and regulates negatively cell differentiation, but is required for the proliferation
   4444..5157    +  CDS            Superfolder GFP: Superfolder GFP is a basic (constitutively fluorescent) green fluorescent protein published in 2005, derived from Aequorea victoria. It is reported to be a very rapidly-maturing weak dimer.
   5188..5901    +  CDS            Superfolder GFP: Superfolder GFP is a basic (constitutively fluorescent) green fluorescent protein published in 2005, derived from Aequorea victoria. It is reported to be a very rapidly-maturing weak dimer.
   5937..5970    -  protein_bind   FRT (minimal): supports FLP-mediated excision but not integration (Turan and Bode, 2011) FLP recombinase from the Saccharomyces cerevisiae 2μ plasmid
   6000..6021    -  promoter       SV40 promoter (fragment): SV40 enhancer and early promoter
   6025..6249    -  polyA_signal   bGH poly(A) signal: bovine growth hormone polyadenylation signal
   6287..7090    -  CDS            NeoR/KanR: aminoglycoside phosphotransferase from Tn5; aph(3')-II (or nptII); confers resistance to neomycin, kanamycin, and G418 (Geneticin®)
   7109..7156    -  promoter       EM7 promoter: synthetic bacterial promoter&nbsp
   7168..7667    -  promoter       PGK promoter: mouse phosphoglycerate kinase 1 promoter
   7731..7764    -  protein_bind   FRT (minimal): supports FLP-mediated excision but not integration (Turan and Bode, 2011) FLP recombinase from the Saccharomyces cerevisiae 2μ plasmid
   7765..7792    +  misc_feature   MCS (fragment): pBluescript multiple cloning site
  10246..10267   -  promoter       ADH1 promoter (fragment): S. cerevisiae ADH1; promoter for alcohol dehydrogenase 1
  13047..13109   +  promoter       Mini-TK promoter: minimal herpes simplex virus (HSV) thymidine kinase promoter
  13131..13170   +  5'UTR          HSV TK 5'-UTR: 5' untranslated region from the herpes simplex virus thymidine kinase gene
  13188..14318   +  CDS            HSV TK: herpes simplex virus thymidine kinase confers sensitivity to nucleoside analogs such as acyclovir or ganciclovir
  14360..14408   +  polyA_signal   HSV TK poly(A) signal: herpes simplex virus thymidine kinase polyadenylation signal (Cole and Stacy, 1985)
  14711..14865   +  CDS            lacZα (fragment): LacZα fragment of β-galactosidase; lacZ fragment
  14871..14970   -  misc_feature   bom (fragment): basis of mobility region from pBR322
  15072..15107   -  CDS            rop (fragment): Rop protein, which maintains plasmids at low copy number; rop
  15202..15306   +  promoter       AmpR promoter: bla
  15307..16167   +  CDS            AmpR: β-lactamase; bla; confers resistance to ampicillin, carbenicillin, and related antibiotics
  16332..16877   +  rep_origin     p15A ori: Plasmids containing the medium-copy-number p15A origin of replication can be propagated in E. coli cells that contain a second plasmid with the ColE1 origin.
