[The description below was written by a language model from this plasmid's Addgene catalogue record and pLannotate feature annotations shown in this document.]
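Description:
pB6-Cdk6-T2A-td-sfGFP-FNF-TK is a mouse gene-targeting vector of about 17 kb, built on the pWS-TK6 backbone and designed to knock a fluorescent reporter into the Cdk6 locus by homologous recombination on a C57BL/6J background. It is maintained in E. coli as a low-copy plasmid. The feature table shows a p15A origin and an ampicillin resistance gene with its own promoter, which is consistent with the need to keep large genomic inserts stable. The homology arms were subcloned from a C57BL/6J genomic library clone. Two annotated Cdk6 coding fragments, presumably the last exons, lie within the 5' arm. Several short hits in the arms and backbone (hGH poly(A), ADH1 promoter, SV40 promoter, RSF ori fragments) are only about 20 nt long and are probably chance matches by the annotation software.

According to the record, the end of the Cdk6 coding sequence is fused in frame to a T2A peptide followed by a tandem dimer of superfolder GFP, which appears in the table as two consecutive sfGFP reading frames. The T2A element itself is not annotated. This arrangement lets the endogenous Cdk6 regulatory elements drive one transcript that yields Cdk6 and a separate, bright green reporter. Downstream, in reverse orientation, is an FRT-flanked neomycin cassette (FNF). Its dual PGK/EM7 promoters, NeoR/KanR gene and bGH poly(A) signal allow G418 positive selection in targeted cells, and FLP recombinase can later excise the cassette. Outside the 3' arm, an HSV thymidine kinase cassette with its own promoter, 5' UTR and poly(A) signal provides negative selection with nucleoside analogs against random integrants. The vector is meant to be linearized and electroporated to generate the Cdk6-T2A-td-sfGFP reporter allele, and mice carrying this allele are available from a public repository.
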