Addgene plasmid #134321: pB6-Cdk6-T2A-td-sfGFP-FNF-TK
Purpose: B6J Cdk6-T2A-td-sfGFP allele targeting vector, low copy number
Depositing lab: Mario Capecchi. Depositing organization: University of Utah. Publication: Lrig1 expression prospectively identifies stem cells in the ventricular-subventricular zone that are neurogenic throughout adult life. Nam HS, Capecchi MR. Neural Dev. 2020 Mar 17;15(1):3. doi: 10.1186/s13064-020-00139-5. PubMed 32183906.
Backbone
  Vector backbone: pWS-TK6
  Backbone manufacturer: Sen Wu, Capecchi laboratory
  Vector type: Mouse Targeting
Growth in bacteria
  Bacterial resistance: Ampicillin, 100 μg/mL
  Growth temperature: 30°C
  Growth strain: DH10B
  Copy number: Low Copy
Gene/Insert
  Gene/Insert name: Cdk6
  Species: M. musculus (mouse)
  Entrez Gene: Cdk6 (a.k.a. AI504062, Crk2)
  Tag / fusion protein: C-terminal fusion of T2A-tandem dimer-superfolder GFP
Resource information
  A portion of this plasmid was derived from a plasmid made by: sfGFP is from Sandia Biotech. FRT-Neo-FRT is from pFNF (#22687).
Terms and licenses: Academic/Nonprofit Terms; Industry Terms: Not Available to Industry
Depositor comments: Homology arms subcloned from a clone of RPCI-24 C57BL/6J mouse genomic DNA library. Please make sure the plasmid DNA preparation is pure by gel electrophoresis before linearizing for an electroporation. Mice available from The Jackson Laboratory (https://www.jax.org/strain/036458)
How to cite: pB6-Cdk6-T2A-td-sfGFP-FNF-TK was a gift from Mario Capecchi (Addgene plasmid # 134321 ; http://n2t.net/addgene:134321 ; RRID:Addgene_134321)
